Addgene plasmid #72367: pFETCh_ZNF219
Purpose: Donor vector for 3' FLAG tag of human ZNF219
Depositing lab: Eric Mendenhall & Richard M. Myers. Depositing organization: University of Alabama in Huntsville.
Backbone
  Vector backbone: pFETCh_Donor
  Backbone size w/o insert (bp): 5771
  Vector type: CRISPR
  Selectable markers: Neomycin (select with G418)
Growth in bacteria
  Bacterial resistance: Kanamycin, 50 μg/mL
  Growth temperature: 37°C
  Growth strain: DH5alpha
  Copy number: High Copy
Gene/Insert
  Gene/Insert name: ZNF219 Homology Arms
  Species: H. sapiens (human)
  Entrez Gene: ZNF219 (a.k.a. ZFP219)
  Tag / fusion protein: 3XFLAG-P2A-NeoR (C terminal on backbone)
  Cloning method: Gibson Cloning
  Sequencing primers: 5′ Neo-F; 3′ Neo-R
Terms and licenses: Academic/Nonprofit Terms; Industry Terms: Not Available to Industry
Depositor comments: Addgene's quality control sequencing finds a G to E amino acid residue substitution in the linker between ZNF219 and the 3xFlag. This residue change is not thought to affect plasmid function. Note: This plasmid is part of the Mendenhall and Meyers CRISPR-based Tagging system to add a tag (currently using FLAG) to endogenous proteins. Please see https://www.addgene.org/crispr/tagging/ for more details.
How to cite: pFETCh_ZNF219 was a gift from Eric Mendenhall & Richard M. Myers (Addgene plasmid # 72367 ; http://n2t.net/addgene:72367 ; RRID:Addgene_72367)
