[The description below was written by a language model from this plasmid's Addgene catalogue record.]
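Description:
pFETCh_ZNF219 is a homology-directed repair donor plasmid built on the pFETCh_Donor backbone (about 5.8 kb without the insert) and classed as a CRISPR vector. It is designed to add a FLAG epitope tag to the 3' end of the endogenous human ZNF219 (ZFP219) coding sequence. It is maintained in E. coli as a high-copy plasmid under kanamycin selection. The record does not name the origin of replication, and no feature table is provided, so the exact layout of the elements cannot be confirmed beyond the catalogue fields.

The insert consists of human ZNF219 homology arms, assembled by Gibson cloning so that they flank the backbone's 3XFLAG-P2A-NeoR cassette. When the donor is supplied together with a nuclease cut near the ZNF219 stop codon, the arms direct recombination so that the cassette is joined in frame to the C terminus of the native gene. The 3XFLAG tag becomes fused to ZNF219 through a short linker. The P2A self-cleaving peptide lets the neomycin resistance protein be produced as a separate polypeptide from the same transcript. In this arrangement, NeoR expression presumably relies on the endogenous ZNF219 promoter, as the record lists no separate promoter, so G418 selection enriches for correctly targeted cells.

The plasmid belongs to a CRISPR-based tagging system for placing an epitope tag on endogenous proteins, which allows detection or immunoprecipitation with a standard anti-FLAG antibody at native expression levels. The specific downstream assays are not stated in the record. Repository quality-control sequencing found a glycine-to-glutamate substitution in the linker between ZNF219 and the 3xFLAG tag, which is not thought to affect function.
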