>Addgene plasmid #72367 | pFETCh_ZNF219 | addgene partial sequence | sequence record 145836 | Neo-R 5'-GCCCAGTCATAGCCGAATAG-3'
CGGCCGGAGAACCTGCGTGCAATCCATCTTGTTCAATCATGCGAAACGATCCAGGTCCAGGGTTCTCCTC
CACGTCTCCAGCCTGCTTCAGCAGGCTGAAGTTAGTAGCTCCGCTTCCTGAAACCTTATCGTCGTCATCC
TTGTAATCTCCCTTATCGTCGTCATCCTTGTAATCGCCCTTATCGTCGTCATCCTTGTAATCTCCAGAAC
CACCTCCACCGGAACCTCCTCCGCTCTCCCGTTCTTGCCCCCCCAGCCCTGCCTCTCCGGGTCTGGACAG
CCCGGAGCCCTCCTCCCCTTCCTGCGAAGGACTGGGAGGGGTCTCTCCTGATGGTACTCGGGCATAGGGC
GGGGACGCGTCAGCCTGGGGTGGCCGGCGGCCCCTAGCCCGGCGGCTGTGGTGCACTTGAAGGTGCAAGG
CCATGAGCTCTGGGGCTCCAGTGGCGAACGGGCAGAAGAGGCAGCGGTGGAGGGCACCCCCAGGCCCGGC
CTCGCCTCCCGGCCCTGCCCGCAAGGACAGGTCCAGGGGTTCGGCCTCACCGCCTCGCCCGTTGCGCAGG
GTCCTCCCAGGGCTGGCGGGCTTCCGACGGGACCCCGGCCCAGCACCGCTAGAAGGAGGCCGGGGACTTG
AGGCGCCCTCCACCCAGGTCGCAGGCTGCGGAGACGGCTTGGCTCCAGATTGCGGGGCCGAACCCCGCTG
GGAAGGAGGCGGTGGCTCCGGGGGTGGCCCGGGGCCGGCCCCGCTCCTCTGCTCCCGGTGGTGGCGCTGT
AGGTGATACTTGAGCGAGCCGGACTGGGTGCCCGCGTAGTCGCAGTGCGGACACTTGTAGGGCCGCTCGC
CTGGGGAGAGTGGGTGCGATAGGGTCACGGGGTCACGATGACTGCACGCACCCACCCGAATTTCGCCC
