>Addgene plasmid #72367 | pFETCh_ZNF219 | addgene partial sequence | sequence record 148727 | Neo-F 5'-CGTTGGCTACCCGTGATATT-3'
GGGCTGACCGCTTCCTCGTGCTTTACGGTATCGCCGCTCCCGATTCGCAGCGCATCGCCTTCTATCGCCT
TCTTGACGAGTTCTTCTGATTCGAACATCGGGGCGATTAGCTTAGTGAGCTTACCCCGCCGGAGCGGGGG
AGCGCTAGAGGTAGTTGGGTAGAGAAGCCAGCAGGGGGCAGCGTGGGACCCATATCCCAGCCCCAGGCGG
ACCAGAGGTGGAAGGCGCGGCGGGCGTAGGAGGGTGGGCTGGCGGTACCCACCCAGCCCAAGGGAGTCAC
AGTGCCTTAGAAGTGGCAGAGGTGAGGGTCAAAGAACGGGGTCCCTGGGCTGGCAGAGAAGGTTTGTGTC
CCTGTTGAGGAGCCACTCTGCCAGTCTTTGCTGGTCCATAGGCGTGAGAGTTTATTTTTGTACAAGGGGT
GAGGGTGGGGGGCACTGTACCCTTCTAGCCCCATCAGGGGCCCTGTAGACGTCGCTATTTTTGGTACGAT
TCCTGTCATCCCTATTGCAGAGTCGTGTCCCCAATAAACAGGTGTCTTGAGGCACAGGGCCCTGTGTCTG
TCTGCCTACCTATGTCCTGCTTCCCTCTTTGGGTCCTTCTGTCAGGAAATAGTCACCTCTTCAGACACTT
AGTTATCACCCAAAGAGTTTGATAAGAAATGCAGAATATTGGGTTTTACCCCCAGGTTTCGATGCAGTAG
CTCTGATGGGGCCCAAGAATTAGCATTTAACAAACAGCCAAGCAAGTTCTCACGCACTGTGGCCTGAGGA
CCTCATTTTGAGAACTGCTGGACTGTGCTGGATCCCAGTTTGTCTGTGACCAGTTCAGCCTCAAGGAGTA
GGTGCAGTGTGGGAGAAGGAGCTTCAGAGAGTGTGTGGAACCTCTGGGAGCCACTGTGGCTTGGAAAGTC
CTCTCCACTGACTGTAGCCTCCAATTCACTGGCCGTCGTTCACTGGCCGTCGTTTTACAACGTCGTGACT
GGGAAAACCCTGGCGTTACCCAACTTAATCGCCTTGCAGCACATCCCC
