LOCUS       Exported 7182 bp ds-DNA circular SYN 13-MAY-2021
DEFINITION  Donor vector for 3' FLAG tag of human ZNF219 .
ACCESSION   .
VERSION     .
KEYWORDS    pFETCh_ZNF219
SOURCE      synthetic DNA construct
  ORGANISM  synthetic DNA construct
REFERENCE   1 (bases 1 to 7182)
  TITLE     Mendenhall CRISPR tagging plasmids
REFERENCE   2 (bases 1 to 7182)
  AUTHORS   .
  TITLE     Direct Submission
  JOURNAL   Exported May 13, 2021 from SnapGene Server 1.1.58
            http://www.snapgene.com
FEATURES             Location/Qualifiers
     source          1..7182
                     /organism="synthetic DNA construct"
                     /mol_type="other DNA"
     CDS             865..888
                     /codon_start=1
                     /product="FLAG(R) epitope tag, followed by an enterokinase
                     cleavage site"
                     /label=FLAG
                     /translation="DYKDDDDK"
     CDS             892..915
                     /codon_start=1
                     /product="FLAG(R) epitope tag, followed by an enterokinase
                     cleavage site"
                     /label=FLAG
                     /translation="DYKDDDDK"
     CDS             919..942
                     /codon_start=1
                     /product="FLAG(R) epitope tag, followed by an enterokinase
                     cleavage site"
                     /label=FLAG
                     /translation="DYKDDDDK"
     CDS             958..1014
                     /codon_start=1
                     /product="2A peptide from porcine teschovirus-1
                     polyprotein"
                     /label=P2A
                     /note="Eukaryotic ribosomes fail to insert a peptide bond
                     between the Gly and Pro residues, yielding separate
                     polypeptides."
                     /translation="ATNFSLLKQAGDVEENPGP"
     CDS             1027..1821
                     /codon_start=1
                     /gene="aph(3')-II (or nptII)"
                     /product="aminoglycoside phosphotransferase from Tn5"
                     /label=NeoR/KanR
                     /note="confers resistance to neomycin, kanamycin, and G418
                     (Geneticin(R))"
                     /translation="MIEQDGLHAGSPAAWVERLFGYDWAQQTIGCSDAAVFRLSAQGRP
                     VLFVKTDLSGALNELQDEAARLSWLATTGVPCAAVLDVVTEAGRDWLLLGEVPGQDLLS
                     SHLAPAEKVSIMADAMRRLHTLDPATCPFDHQAKHRIERARTRMEAGLVDQDDLDEEHQ
                     GLAPAELFARLKARMPDGEDLVVTHGDACLPNIMVENGRFSGFIDCGRLGVADRYQDIA
                     LATRDIAEELGGEWADRFLVLYGIAAPDSQRIAFYRLLDEFF"
     primer_bind     complement(1081..1100)
                     /label=Neo-R
                     /note="Neomycin resistance gene, reverse primer"
     primer_bind     1691..1710
                     /label=Neo-F
                     /note="Neomycin resistance gene, forward primer"
     primer_bind     complement(2684..2701)
                     /label=M13 Forward
                     /note="In lacZ gene. Also called M13-F20 or M13 (-21)
                     Forward"
     primer_bind     complement(2684..2700)
                     /label=M13 fwd
                     /note="common sequencing primer, one of multiple similar
                     variants"
     primer_bind     complement(2693..2715)
                     /label=M13/pUC Forward
                     /note="In lacZ gene"
     CDS             complement(2919..3734)
                     /codon_start=1
                     /gene="aph(3')-Ia"
                     /product="aminoglycoside phosphotransferase"
                     /label=KanR
                     /note="confers resistance to kanamycin in bacteria or G418
                     (Geneticin(R)) in eukaryotes"
                     /translation="MSHIQRETSCSKPRLNSNMDADLYGYKWARDNVGQSGATIYRLYG
                     KPDAPELFLKHGKGSVANDVTDEMVRLNWLTEFMPLPTIKHFIRTPDDAWLLTTAIPGK
                     TAFQVLEEYPDSGENIVDALAVFLRRLHSIPVCNCPFNSDRVFRLAQAQSRMNNGLVDA
                     SDFDDERNGWPVEQVWKEMHKLLPFSPDSVVTHGDFSLDNLIFDEGKLIGCIDVGRVGI
                     ADRYQDLAILWNCLGEFSPSLQKRLFQKYGIDNPDMNKLQFHLMLDEFF"
     primer_bind     3642..3661
                     /label=Kan-R
                     /note="Kanamycin resistance gene, reverse primer"
     primer_bind     3726..3745
                     /label=pENTR-R
                     /note="pENTR vectors, reverse primer"
     rep_origin      4114..4702
                     /direction=RIGHT
                     /label=ori
                     /note="high-copy-number ColE1/pMB1/pBR322/pUC origin of
                     replication"
     primer_bind     4603..4622
                     /label=pBR322ori-F
                     /note="pBR322 origin, forward primer"
     primer_bind     4856..4873
                     /label=L4440
                     /note="L4440 vector, forward primer"
     protein_bind    5173..5194
                     /label=CAP binding site
                     /bound_moiety="E. coli catabolite activator protein"
                     /note="CAP binding activates transcription in the presence
                     of cAMP."
     promoter        5209..5239
                     /label=lac promoter
                     /note="promoter for the E. coli lac operon"
     protein_bind    5247..5263
                     /label=lac operator
                     /bound_moiety="lac repressor encoded by lacI"
                     /note="The lac repressor binds to the lac operator to
                     inhibit transcription in E. coli. This inhibition can be
                     relieved by adding lactose or
                     isopropyl-beta-D-thiogalactopyranoside (IPTG)."
     primer_bind     5252..5274
                     /label=M13/pUC Reverse
                     /note="In lacZ gene"
     primer_bind     5271..5287
                     /label=M13 rev
                     /note="common sequencing primer, one of multiple similar
                     variants"
     primer_bind     5271..5287
                     /label=M13 Reverse
                     /note="In lacZ gene. Also called M13-rev"
     promoter        5464..5666
                     /label=CMV promoter
                     /note="human cytomegalovirus (CMV) immediate early
                     promoter"
     primer_bind     5617..5637
                     /label=CMV-F
                     /note="Human CMV immediate early promoter, forward primer"
     primer_bind     5663..5687
                     /label=LNCX
                     /note="Human CMV promoter, forward primer"
     CDS             5763..6893
                     /codon_start=1
                     /product="herpes simplex virus thymidine kinase"
                     /label=HSV TK
                     /note="confers sensitivity to nucleoside analogs such as
                     acyclovir or ganciclovir"
                     /translation="MASYPCHQHASAFDQAARSRGHSNRRTALRPRRQQEATEVRLEQK
                     MPTLLRVYIDGPHGMGKTTTTQLLVALGSRDDIVYVPEPMTYWQVLGASETIANIYTTQ
                     HRLDQGEISAGDAAVVMTSAQITMGMPYAVTDAVLAPHIGGEAGSSHAPPPALTLIFDR
                     HPIAALLCYPAARYLMGSMTPQAVLAFVALIPPTLPGTNIVLGALPEDRHIDRLAKRQR
                     PGERLDLAMLAAIRRVYGLLANTVRYLQGGGSWREDWGQLSGTAVPPQGAEPQSNAGPR
                     PHIGDTLFTLFRAPELLAPNGDLYNVFAWALDVLAKRLRPMHVFILDYDQSPAGCRDAL
                     LQLTSGMVQTHVTTPGSIPTICDLARTFAREMGEAN"
ORIGIN
        1 cagaaaggtg agggctaccg aaacactagg aggtgaagtt tgttccgaag ccttcagttt
       61 ggctggatga gatcacttgg gaaacgctcc tttattaaat caaagtgggt gggagacgca
      121 gtgccctttc ttggttctga gaatgaggtc tgtaaattgg gcgaaattcg ggtgggtgcg
      181 tgcagtcatc gtgaccccgt gaccctatcg cacccactct ccccaggcga gcggccctac
      241 aagtgtccgc actgcgacta cgcgggcacc cagtccggct cgctcaagta tcacctacag
      301 cgccaccacc gggagcagag gagcggggcc ggccccgggc cacccccgga gccaccgcct
      361 ccttcccagc ggggttcggc cccgcaatct ggagccaagc cgtctccgca gcctgcgacc
      421 tgggtggagg gcgcctcaag tccccggcct ccttctagcg gtgctgggcc ggggtcccgt
      481 cggaagcccg ccagccctgg gaggaccctg cgcaacgggc gaggcggtga ggccgaaccc
      541 ctggacctgt ccttgcgggc agggccggga ggcgaggccg ggcctggggg tgccctccac
      601 cgctgcctct tctgcccgtt cgccactgga gccccagagc tcatggcctt gcaccttcaa
      661 gtgcaccaca gccgccgggc taggggccgc cggccacccc aggctgacgc gtccccgccc
      721 tatgcccgag taccatcagg agagacccct cccagtcctt cgcaggaagg ggaggagggc
      781 tccgggctgt ccagacccgg agaggcaggg ctgggggggc aagaacgggg gagcggagga
      841 ggttccggtg gaggtggttc tggagattac aaggatgacg acgataaggg cgattacaag
      901 gatgacgacg ataagggaga ttacaaggat gacgacgata aggtttcagg aagcggagct
      961 actaacttca gcctgctgaa gcaggctgga gacgtggagg agaaccctgg acctggatcg
     1021 tttcgcatga ttgaacaaga tggattgcac gcaggttctc cggccgcttg ggtggagagg
     1081 ctattcggct atgactgggc acaacagaca atcggctgct ctgatgccgc cgtgttccgg
     1141 ctgtcagcgc aggggcgccc ggttcttttt gtcaagaccg acctgtccgg tgccctgaat
     1201 gaactgcagg acgaggcagc gcggctatcg tggctggcca cgacgggcgt tccttgcgca
     1261 gctgtgctcg acgttgtcac tgaagcggga agggactggc tgctattggg cgaagtgccg
     1321 gggcaggatc tcctgtcatc tcaccttgct cctgccgaga aagtatccat catggctgat
     1381 gcaatgcggc ggctgcatac gcttgatccg gctacctgcc cattcgacca ccaagcgaaa
     1441 catcgcatcg agcgagcacg tactcggatg gaagccggtc ttgtcgatca ggatgatctg
     1501 gacgaagagc atcaggggct cgcgccagcc gaactgttcg ccaggctcaa ggcgcgcatg
     1561 cccgacggcg aggatctcgt cgtgacccat ggcgatgcct gcttgccgaa tatcatggtg
     1621 gaaaatggcc gcttttctgg attcatcgac tgtggccggc tgggtgtggc cgaccgctat
     1681 caggacatag cgttggctac ccgtgatatt gctgaagagc ttggcggcga atgggctgac
     1741 cgcttcctcg tgctttacgg tatcgccgct cccgattcgc agcgcatcgc cttctatcgc
     1801 cttcttgacg agttcttctg attcgaacat cggggcgatt agcttagtga gcttaccccg
     1861 ccggagcggg ggagcgctag aggtagttgg gtagagaagc cagcaggggg cagcgtggga
     1921 cccatatccc agccccaggc ggaccagagg tggaaggcgc ggcgggcgta ggagggtggg
     1981 ctggcggtac ccacccagcc caagggagtc acagtgcctt agaagtggca gaggtgaggg
     2041 tcaaagaacg gggtccctgg gctggcagag aaggtttgtg tccctgttga ggagccactc
     2101 tgccagtctt tgctggtcca taggcgtgag agtttatttt tgtacaaggg gtgagggtgg
     2161 ggggcactgt acccttctag ccccatcagg ggccctgtag acgtcgctat ttttggtacg
     2221 attcctgtca tccctattgc agagtcgtgt ccccaataaa caggtgtctt gaggcacagg
     2281 gccctgtgtc tgtctgccta cctatgtcct gcttccctct ttgggtcctt ctgtcaggaa
     2341 atagtcacct cttcagacac ttagttatca cccaaagagt ttgataagaa atgcagaata
     2401 ttgggtttta cccccaggtt tcgatgcagt agctctgatg gggcccaaga attagcattt
     2461 aacaaacagc caagcaagtt ctcacgcact gtggcctgag gacctcattt tgagaactgc
     2521 tggactgtgc tggatcccag tttgtctgtg accagttcag cctcaaggag taggtgcagt
     2581 gtgggagaag gagcttcaga gagtgtgtgg aacctctggg agccactgtg gcttggaaag
     2641 tcctctccac tgactgtagc ctccaattca ctggccgtcg ttcactggcc gtcgttttac
     2701 aacgtcgtga ctgggaaaac cctggcgtta cccaacttaa tcgccttgca gcacatcccc
     2761 ctttcgccag ctggcgtaat agcgaagagg cccgcaccga tcgcccttcc caacagttgc
     2821 gcagcctgaa tggcgaatgc gatttattca acaaagccgc cgtcccgtca agtcagcgta
     2881 atgctctgcc agtgttacaa ccaattaacc aattctgatt agaaaaactc atcgagcatc
     2941 aaatgaaact gcaatttatt catatcagga ttatcaatac catatttttg aaaaagccgt
     3001 ttctgtaatg aaggagaaaa ctcaccgagg cagttccata ggatggcaag atcctggtat
     3061 cggtctgcga ttccgactcg tccaacatca atacaaccta ttaatttccc ctcgtcaaaa
     3121 ataaggttat caagtgagaa atcaccatga gtgacgactg aatccggtga gaatggcaaa
     3181 agcttatgca tttctttcca gacttgttca acaggccagc cattacgctc gtcatcaaaa
     3241 tcactcgcat caaccaaacc gttattcatt cgtgattgcg cctgagcgag acgaaatacg
     3301 cgatcgctgt taaaaggaca attacaaaca ggaatcgaat gcaaccggcg caggaacact
     3361 gccagcgcat caacaatatt ttcacctgaa tcaggatatt cttctaatac ctggaatgct
     3421 gttttcccgg ggatcgcagt ggtgagtaac catgcatcat caggagtacg gataaaatgc
     3481 ttgatggtcg gaagaggcat aaattccgtc agccagttta gtctgaccat ctcatctgta
     3541 acatcattgg caacgctacc tttgccatgt ttcagaaaca actctggcgc atcgggcttc
     3601 ccatacaatc gatagattgt cgcacctgat tgcccgacat tatcgcgagc ccatttatac
     3661 ccatataaat cagcatccat gttggaattt aatcgcggct tcgagcaaga cgtttcccgt
     3721 tgaatatggc tcataacacc ccttgtatta ctgtttatgt aagcagacag ttttattgtt
     3781 catgatgata tatttttatc ttgtgcaatg taacatcaga gattttgaga cacaacgtgg
     3841 ctttgttgaa taaatcgaac ttttgctgag ttgaaggatc agatcacgca tcttcccgac
     3901 aacgcagacc gttccgtggc aaagcaaaag ttcaaaatca ccaactggtc cacctacaac
     3961 aaagctctca tcaaccgtgg ctccctcact ttctggctgg atgatggggc gattcaggcc
     4021 tggtatgagt cagcaacacc ttcttcacga ggcagacctc tcgacggagt tccactgagc
     4081 gtcagacccc gtagaaaaga tcaaaggatc ttcttgagat cctttttttc tgcgcgtaat
     4141 ctgctgcttg caaacaaaaa aaccaccgct accagcggtg gtttgtttgc cggatcaaga
     4201 gctaccaact ctttttccga aggtaactgg cttcagcaga gcgcagatac caaatactgt
     4261 tcttctagtg tagccgtagt taggccacca cttcaagaac tctgtagcac cgcctacata
     4321 cctcgctctg ctaatcctgt taccagtggc tgctgccagt ggcgataagt cgtgtcttac
     4381 cgggttggac tcaagacgat agttaccgga taaggcgcag cggtcgggct gaacgggggg
     4441 ttcgtgcaca cagcccagct tggagcgaac gacctacacc gaactgagat acctacagcg
     4501 tgagctatga gaaagcgcca cgcttcccga agggagaaag gcggacaggt atccggtaag
     4561 cggcagggtc ggaacaggag agcgcacgag ggagcttcca gggggaaacg cctggtatct
     4621 ttatagtcct gtcgggtttc gccacctctg acttgagcgt cgatttttgt gatgctcgtc
     4681 aggggggcgg agcctatgga aaaacgccag caacgcggcc tttttacggt tcctggcctt
     4741 ttgctggcct tttgctcaca tgttctttcc tgcgttatcc cctgattctg tggataaccg
     4801 tattaccgcc tttgagtgag ctgataccgc tcgccgcagc cgaacgaccg agcgcagcga
     4861 gtcagtgagc gaggaagcgg aagaagctcg cacattcagc agcgtttttc agcgcgtttt
     4921 cgatcaacgt ttcaatgttg gtatcaacac caggtttaac tttgaactta tcggcactga
     4981 cggttactga ttttgaactt ttgctttgcc acggaacggt ctgcgttgtc gggaagatgc
     5041 gtgatctgat ccttcaactc agcaaaagtt cccaatacgc aaaccgcctc tccccgcgcg
     5101 ttggccgatt cattaatgca gctggcacga caggtttccc gactggaaag cgggcagtga
     5161 gcgcaacgca attaatgtga gttagctcac tcattaggca ccccaggctt tacactttat
     5221 gcttccggct cgtatgttgt gtggaattgt gagcggataa caatttcaca caggaaacag
     5281 ctatgaccat gattacgcca agcttgcatg cctgcaggtc gactctagag gatccccggg
     5341 taccgagctc gaattagctt gcatgcctgc aggtcaattc cctggcatta tgcccagtac
     5401 atgaccttat gggactttcc tacttggcag tacatctacg tattagtcat cgctattacc
     5461 atggtgatgc ggttttggca gtacatcaat gggcgtggat agcggtttga ctcacgggga
     5521 tttcaagtct ccaccccatt gacgtcaatg ggagtttgtt ttggcaccaa aatcaacggg
     5581 actttccaaa atgtcgtaac aactccgccc cattgacgca aatgggcggt aggcgtgtac
     5641 ggtgggaggt ctatataagc agagctcgtt tagtgaaccg tcagatcgcc tggagacgcc
     5701 atccacgctg ttttgacctc cataggagac accgggaccg atccagcctg gggatcccga
     5761 ccatggcttc gtacccctgc catcaacacg cgtctgcgtt cgaccaggct gcgcgttctc
     5821 gcggccatag caaccgacgt acggcgttgc gccctcgccg gcagcaagaa gccacggaag
     5881 tccgcctgga gcagaaaatg cccacgctac tgcgggttta tatagacggt cctcacggga
     5941 tggggaaaac caccaccacg caactgctgg tggccctggg ttcgcgcgac gatatcgtct
     6001 acgtacccga gccgatgact tactggcagg tgctgggggc ttccgagaca atcgcgaaca
     6061 tctacaccac acaacaccgc ctcgaccagg gtgagatatc ggccggggac gcggcggtgg
     6121 taatgacaag cgcccagata acaatgggca tgccttatgc cgtgaccgac gccgttctgg
     6181 ctcctcatat cgggggggag gctgggagct cacatgcccc gcccccggcc ctcaccctca
     6241 tcttcgaccg ccatcccatc gccgccctcc tgtgctaccc ggccgcgcga taccttatgg
     6301 gcagcatgac cccccaggcc gtgctggcgt tcgtggccct catcccgccg accttgcccg
     6361 gcacaaacat cgtgttgggg gcccttccgg aggacagaca catcgaccgc ctggccaaac
     6421 gccagcgccc cggcgagcgg cttgacctgg ctatgctggc cgcgattcgc cgcgtttacg
     6481 ggctgcttgc caatacggtg cggtatctgc agggcggcgg gtcgtggcgg gaggattggg
     6541 gacagctttc ggggacggcc gtgccgcccc agggtgccga gccccagagc aacgcgggcc
     6601 cacgacccca tatcggggac acgttattta ccctgtttcg ggcccccgag ttgctggccc
     6661 ccaacggcga cctgtacaac gtgtttgcct gggccttgga cgtcttggcc aaacgcctcc
     6721 gtcccatgca cgtctttatc ctggattacg accaatcgcc cgccggctgc cgggacgccc
     6781 tgctgcaact tacctccggg atggtccaga cccacgtcac cacccccggc tccataccga
     6841 cgatctgcga cctggcgcgc acgtttgccc gggagatggg ggaggctaac tgaggatccc
     6901 acgtcactat tgtatactct atattatact ctatgttata ctctgtaatc ctactcaata
     6961 aacgtgtcac gcctgtgaaa ccgtactaag tctcccgtgt attcttatca ccatcaggtg
     7021 acatcctcgc ccaggctgtc aatcatgccg gtatcgattc cagtagcacc ggccccacgc
     7081 tgacaaccca ctcttgcagc gttagcagcg cccctcttaa caagccgacc cccaccagcg
     7141 tcgcggttac taacactcct ctccccgacc tgcagcccag ct
//
